>Addgene plasmid #78965 | PP245 | addgene full sequence | sequence record 171563 | Addgene NGS Result
GGCCAGCAAAAGGCCAGGAACCGTAAAAAGGCCGCGTTGCTGGCGTTTTTCCATAGGCTCCGCCCCCCTG
ACGAGCATCACAAAAATCGACGCTCAAGTCAGAGGTGGCGAAACCCGACAGGACTATAAAGATACCAGGC
GTTTCCCCCTGGAAGCTCCCTCGTGCGCTCTCCTGTTCCGACCCTGCCGCTTACCGGATACCTGTCCGCC
TTTCTCCCTTCGGGAAGCGTGGCGCTTTCTCATAGCTCACGCTGTAGGTATCTCAGTTCGGTGTAGGTCG
TTCGCTCCAAGCTGGGCTGTGTGCACGAACCCCCCGTTCAGCCCGACCGCTGCGCCTTATCCGGTAACTA
TCGTCTTGAGTCCAACCCGGTAAGACACGACTTATCGCCACTGGCAGCAGCCACTGGTAACAGGATTAGC
AGAGCGAGGTATGTAGGCGGTGCTACAGAGTTCTTGAAGTGGTGGCCTAACTACGGCTACACTAGAAGAA
CAGTATTTGGTATCTGCGCTCTGCTGAAGCCAGTTACCTTCGGAAAAAGAGTTGGTAGCTCTTGATCCGG
CAAACAAACCACCGCTGGTAGCGGTGGTTTTTTTGTTTGCAAGCAGCAGATTACGCGCAGAAAAAAAGGA
TCTCAAGAAGATCCTTTGATCTTTTCTACGGGGTCTGACGCTCAGTGGAACGAAAACTCACGTTAAGGGA
TTTTGGTCATGAGATCAGATCTGAGCTCGTTTGGCCGTGGCCGTGCTCGTCCTCGTCGGCCGGCTTGTCG
ACGACGGCGGTCTCCGTCGTCAGGATCATCCGGGCCACAAGCTTGCTGACAGAAGCCTCAAGAAAAAAAA
AATTCTTCTTCGACTATGCTGGAGGCAGAGATGATCGAGCCGGTAGTTAACTATATATAGCTAAATTGGT
TCCATCACCTCGAGTCAATTCTTGATTTAGTATACACATAACCAAATTTGGATCAAGTTTGAAGTAAAAC
TTTAACTTCAGCTCCTTACATTTGCACTAAGATCTCTGCTACTCTGGTCCCAAGTGAACCACCTTTTGGA
CCCTATTGACCGGACCTTAACTTGCCAAACCTAAACGCTTAATGCCTCAGACGTTTTAATGCCTCTCAAC
ACCTCCAAGGTTGCTTTCTTGAGCATGCCTACTAGGGACTTTAACGAACTGTGGGGTTGCAGACAGTTTC
AGGCGTGTCCCGACCAATATGGCCTACTAGACTCTCTGAAAAATCACAGTTTTCCAGTAGTTCCGATCAA
ATTACCATCGAAATGGTCCCATAAACGGACATTTGACATCCGTTCCTGAATTATAGTCTTCCACCGTGGA
TCATGGTGTTCCTTTTTTTCCCAAAGAATATCAGCATCCCTTAACTACGTTAGGTCAGTGATGACAATGG
ACCAAATTGTTGCAAGGTTTTTCTTTTTCTTTCATCGGCACATTTCAGCCTCACATGCGACTATTATCGA
TCAATGAAATCCATCAAGATTGAAATCTTAAAATTGCCCCTTTCACTTGACAGGATCCTTTTTTGTAGAA
ATGTCTTGGTGTCCTCGTCCAATCAGGTAGCCATCTCTGAAATATCTGGCTCCGTTGCAACTCCGAACGA
CCTGCTGGCAACGTAAAATTCTCCGGGGTAAAACTTTAATGTGGAGTAATGGAACCAGAAACGTCTCTTC
CCTTCTCTCTCCTTCCACCGCCCGTTACCGTCCCTAGGAAATTTTACTCTGCTGGAGAGCTTCTTCTACG
GCCCCCTTGCAGCAATGCTCTTCCCAGCATTACGTTGCGGGTAAAACGGAGGTCGTGTACCCGACCTAGC
AGCCCAGGGATGGAAAAGTCCCGGCCGTCGCTGGCAATAATAGCGGGCGGACGCATGTCATGAGATTATT
GGAAACCACCAGAATCGAATATAAAAGGCGAACACCTTTCCCAATTTTGGTTTCCCCTGACCCAAAGACT
TTAAATTTAATTTATTTGTCCCTATTTCAATCAATTGAACAACTATCAAAACACACTAGTAAAAATGCGC
GGAGCTCCTAAGAAAAAGCGCAAAGTCCGGCCGGCATCTAGACCCGGGGAGCGCCCCTTCCAGTGTCGCA
TTTGCATGCGGAACTTTTCGCGCCAGGACAGGCTTGACAGGCATACCCGTACTCATACCGGTGAAAAACC
GTTTCAGTGTCGGATCTGTATGCGAAATTTCTCCCAGAAGGAGCACTTGGCGGGGCATCTACGTACGCAC
ACCGGCGAGAAGCCATTCCAATGCCGAATATGCATGCGCAACTTCAGTCGCCGCGACAACCTGAACCGGC
ACCTAAAAACCCACCTGAGGAACATATGCGGCGGAGGCACACCTGCAGCTGCGTCGACTCTAGAGGATCC
ATCTGCTGGAGACATGAGAGCTGCCAACCTTTGGCCAAGCCCGCTCATGATCAAACGCTCTAAGAAGAAC
AGCCTGGCCTTGTCCCTGACGGCCGACCAGATGGTCAGTGCCTTGTTGGATGCTGAGCCCCCCATACTCT
ATTCCGAGTATGATCCTACCAGACCCTTCAGTGAAGCTTCGATGATGGGCTTACTGACCAACCTGGCAGA
CAGGGAGCTGGTTCACATGATCAACTGGGCGAAGAGGGTGCCAGGCTTTGTGGATTTGACCCTCCATGAT
CAGGTCCACCTTCTAGAATGTGCCTGGCTAGAGATCCTGATGATTGGTCTCGTCTGGCGCTCCATGGAGC
ACCCAGTGAAGCTACTGTTTGCTCCTAACTTGCTCTTGGACAGGAACCAGGGAAAATGTGTAGAGGGCAT
GGTGGAGATCTTCGACATGCTGCTGGCTACATCATCTCGGTTCCGCATGATGAATCTGCAGGGAGAGGAG
TTTGTGTGCCTCAAATCTATTATTTTGCTTAATTCTGGAGTGTACACATTTCTGTCCAGCACCCTGAAGT
CTCTGGAAGAGAAGGACCATATCCACCGAGTCCTGGACAAGATCACAGACACTTTGATCCACCTGATGGC
CAAGGCAGGCCTGACCCTGCAGCAGCAGCACCAGCGGCTGGCCCAGCTCCTCCTCATCCTCTCCCACATC
AGGCACATGAGTAACAAAGGCATGGAGCATCTGTACAGCATGAAGTGCAAGAACGTGGTGCCCCTCTATG
ACCTGCTGCTGGAGATGCTGGACGCCCACCGCCTACATGCGCCCACTAGCCGTGGAGGGGCATCCGTGGA
GGAGACGGACCAAAGCCACTTGGCCACTGCGGGCTCTACTTCATCGCCTAGGGCCGACGCGCTGGACGAT
TTCGATCTCGACATGCTGGGTTCTGATGCCCTCGATGACTTTGACCTGGATATGTTGGGAAGCGACGCAT
TGGATGACTTTGATCTGGACATGCTCGGCTCCGATGCTCTGGACGATTTCGATCTCGATATGTTAATTAA
CTACCCGTACGACGTTCCGGACTACGCTTCTTGAGGTACCATCGGTAGACCGGTCTTGCTAGATTCTAAT
CAAGAGGATGTCAGAATGCCATTTGCCTGAGAGATGCAGGCTTCATTTTTGATACTTTTTTATTTGTAAC
CTATATAGTATAGGATTTTTTTTGTCATTTTGTTTCTTCTCGTACGAGCTTGCTCCTGATCAGCCTATCT
CGCAGCTGATGAATATCTTGTGGTAGGGGTTTGGGAAAATCATTCGAGTTTGATGTTTTTCTTGGTATTT
CCCACTCCTCTTCAGAGTACAGAAGATTAAGTGAGAGCTAGCATATCATATAGAAGTCATCGCGGCAGAT
CAATTCATCAATCGGAGTGAGGATATTGCGAGTTTACCACCATCAATCGGAGTGAGGATCTCCAATTGGT
GACGGTCCAGTCATCAATCGGAGTGAGGATTCAGCTGCTTCTCGAGGCCGCACATCAATCGGAGTGAGGA
TGTACAGGGTGGGCTGTTCCACCATCAATCGGAGTGAGGATTTGCGTCAATGGGGCGGAGTTCATCAATC
GGAGTGAGGATATCGAAGTCATCGAGAGCACTCATCAATCGGAGTGAGGATATACTCCACCCATTGACGT
CACATCAATCGGAGTGAGGATTGGAACCAGAAGGGTCTCTTCATCAATCGGAGTGAGGATACCCTATGGG
CGCGCCTAACCCCTACTTGACAGCAATATATAAACAGAAGGAAGCTGCCCTGTCTTAAACCTTTTTTTTT
ATCATCATTATTAGCTTACTTTCATAATTGCGACTGGTTCCAATTGACAAGCTTTTGATTTTAACGACTT
TTAACGACAACTTGAGAAGATCAAAAAACAACTAATTATTCGAAACGCGAATTCATGGTGAGCAAGGGCG
AGGAGCTGTTCACCGGGGTGGTGCCCATCCTGGTCGAGCTGGACGGCGACGTAAACGGCCACAAGTTCAG
CGTGTCCGGCGAGGGCGAGGGCGATGCCACCTACGGCAAGCTGACCCTGAAGTTCATCTGCACCACCGGC
AAGCTGCCCGTGCCCTGGCCCACCCTCGTGACCACCCTGACCTACGGCGTGCAGTGCTTCAGCCGCTACC
CCGACCACATGAAGCAGCACGACTTCTTCAAGTCCGCCATGCCCGAAGGCTACGTCCAGGAGCGCACCAT
CTTCTTCAAGGACGACGGCAACTACAAGACCCGCGCCGAGGTGAAGTTCGAGGGCGACACCCTGGTGAAC
CGCATCGAGCTGAAGGGCATCGACTTCAAGGAGGACGGCAACATCCTGGGGCACAAGCTGGAGTACAACT
ACAACAGCCACAACGTCTATATCATGGCCGACAAGCAGAAGAACGGCATCAAGGTGAACTTCAAGATCCG
CCACAACATCGAGGACGGCAGCGTGCAGCTCGCCGACCACTACCAGCAGAACACCCCCATCGGCGACGGC
CCCGTGCTGCTGCCCGACAACCACTACCTGAGCACCCAGAGCGCCCTGAGCAAAGACCCCAACGAGAAGC
GCGATCACATGGTCCTGCTGGAGTTCGTGACCGCCGCCGGGATCACTCTCGGCATGGACGAGCTGTACAA
GGCCGCGGCGGCCGCCAGCTTTCTAGAACAAAAACTCATCTCAGAAGAGGATCTGAATAGCGCCGTCGAC
CATCATCATCATCATCATTGACCGGTCTTGCTAGATTCTAATCAAGAGGATGTCAGAATGCCATTTGCCT
GAGAGATGCAGGCTTCATTTTTGATACTTTTTTATTTGTAACCTATATAGTATAGGATTTTTTTTGTCAT
TTTGTTTCTTCTCGTACGAGCTTGCTCCTGATCAGCCTATCTCGCAGCTGATGAATATCTTGTGGTAGGG
GTTTGGGAAAATCATTCGAGTTTGATGTTTTTCTTGGTATTTCCCACTCCTCTTCAGAGTACAGAAGATT
AAGTGAGACCTTCGTTTGTGCGGATCCCCCACACACCATAGCTTCAAAATGTTTCTACTCCTTTTTTACT
CTTCCAGATTTTCTCGGACTCCGCGCATCGCCGTACCACTTCAAAACACCCAAGCACAGCATACTAAATT
TCCCCTCTTTCTTCCTCTAGGGTGTCGTTAATTACCCGTACTAAAGGTTTGGAAAAGAAAAAAGAGACCG
CCTCGTTTCTTTTTCTTCGTCGAAAAAGGCAATAAAAATTTTTATCACGTTTCTTTTTCTTGAAAATTTT
TTTTTTTGATTTTTTTCTCTTTCGATGACCTCCCATTGATATTTAAGTTAATAAACGGTCTTCAATTTCT
CAAGTTTCAGTTTCATTTTTCTTGTTCTATTACAACTTTTTTTACTTCTTGCTCATTAGAAAGAAAGCAT
AGCAATCTAATCTAAGGGCGGTGTTGACAATTAATCATCGGCATAGTATATCGGCATAGTATAATACGAC
AAGGTGAGGAACTAAACCATGGCCAAGTTGACCAGTGCCGTTCCGGTGCTCACCGCGCGCGACGTCGCCG
GAGCGGTCGAGTTCTGGACCGACCGGCTCGGGTTCTCCCGGGACTTCGTGGAGGACGACTTCGCCGGTGT
GGTCCGGGACGACGTGACCCTGTTCATCAGCGCGGTCCAGGACCAGGTGGTGCCGGACAACACCCTGGCC
TGGGTGTGGGTGCGCGGCCTGGACGAGCTGTACGCCGAGTGGTCGGAGGTCGTGTCCACGAACTTCCGGG
ACGCCTCCGGGCCGGCCATGACCGAGATCGGCGAGCAGCCGTGGGGGCGGGAGTTCGCCCTGCGCGACCC
GGCCGGCAACTGCGTGCACTTCGTGGCCGAGGAGCAGGACTGACACGTCCGACGCGGCCCGACGGGTCCG
AGGCCTCGGAGATCCGTCCCCCTTTTCCTTTGTCGATATCATGTAATTAGTTATGTCACGCTTACATTCA
CGCCCTCCCCCCACATCCGCTCTAACCGAAAAGGAAGGAGTTAGACAACCTGAAGTCTAGGTCCCTATTT
ATTTTTTTATAGTTATGTTAGTATTAAGAACGTTATTTATATTTCAAATTTTTCTTTTTTTTCTGTACAG
ACGCGTGTACGCATGTAACATTATACTGAAAACCTTGCTTGAGAAGGTTTTGGGACGCTCGAAGGCTTTA
ATTTGCAAGCTGGAGACCAACATGTGAGCAAAA
Features (pLannotate 1.2.2; 19 found; start..end, strand, type, name):
     48..636     -  rep_origin     ori: high-copy-number ColE1/pMB1/pBR322/pUC origin of replication
    731..817     -  CDS            groL1 (fragment): CH601_MYCA1 - Also known as groEL1 From Mycobacterium avium (strain 104).
   1530..2006    +  promoter       GAP promoter: promoter for Pichia pastoris glyceraldehyde-3-phosphate dehydrogenase
   2363..2380    -  misc_feature   MCS (fragment): pUC18/19 multiple cloning site
   2385..3267    +  CDS            ERT2 (fragment): mutated ligand-binding domain of the human estrogen receptor (Feil et al., 1997)
   3276..3425    +  CDS            VP64: tetrameric repeat of the minimal activation domain of herpes simplex virus VP16 (Beerli et al., 1998)
   3500..3746    +  terminator     AOX1 terminator: Pichia pastoris AOX1; transcription terminator for AOX1
   3753..3771    +  promoter       CUP1 promoter (fragment): S. cerevisiae CUP1; inducible metallothionein promoter, regulated by Cu2+
   3840..3865    +  CDS            CyPet (fragment): cyan fluorescent protein optimized for FRET with YPet (Nguyen and Daugherty, 2005)
   3960..3982    -  promoter       CMV promoter (fragment): human cytomegalovirus (CMV) immediate early promoter
   4042..4062    -  enhancer       CMV enhancer (fragment): human cytomegalovirus immediate early enhancer; contains an 18-bp deletion relative to the standard CMV enhancer
   4136..4317    +  promoter       AOX1 promoter (fragment): Pichia pastoris AOX1; inducible promoter, regulated by methanol
   4325..5041    +  CDS            EGFP: EGFP is a basic (constitutively fluorescent) green fluorescent protein published in 1996, derived from Aequorea victoria. It is reported to be a rapidly-maturing weak dimer with moderate acid sensitivity.
   5111..5128    +  CDS            capTEV™ (fragment): composite tag for in vivo biotinylation, TEV protease cleavage, and 6xHis tagging
   5152..5398    +  terminator     AOX1 terminator: Pichia pastoris AOX1; transcription terminator for AOX1
   5419..5826    +  promoter       TEF1 promoter: S. cerevisiae TEF1; promoter for EF-1α
   5833..5880    +  promoter       EM7 promoter: synthetic bacterial promoter&nbsp
   5899..6273    +  CDS            BleoR: antibiotic-binding protein; Sh ble from Streptoalloteichus hindustanus; confers resistance to bleomycin, phleomycin, and Zeocin™
   6339..6586    +  terminator     CYC1 terminator: S. cerevisiae CYC1; transcription terminator for CYC1
