[The description below was written by a language model from this plasmid's Addgene catalogue record and pLannotate feature annotations shown in this document.]
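Description:
PP245 is a yeast expression plasmid built on the pPICZ A backbone, a vector family used in Pichia pastoris. It is maintained in E. coli through a high-copy ColE1/pUC-type origin. It carries a single dual-host selection cassette: the Sh ble (BleoR) gene sits behind tandem TEF1 and EM7 promoters and ahead of a CYC1 terminator, so Zeocin resistance is expressed in both yeast and bacteria. No yeast replication origin is annotated, consistent with the integrative nature of pPICZ vectors, although the record does not describe how the plasmid is introduced or integrated.

The payload consists of two transcription units arranged in the same orientation. In the first, the constitutive P. pastoris GAP promoter drives an open reading frame that includes an ERT2 fragment (a mutated ligand-binding domain of the human estrogen receptor) followed by the VP64 activation domain, ending at an AOX1 terminator. This layout suggests a hormone-responsive synthetic transcriptional activator. There is an unannotated stretch between the GAP promoter and ERT2 that may encode a DNA-binding module, but the record does not identify it. In the second unit, a short fragment of the AOX1 promoter, which the catalogue entry calls the minimal promoter, sits upstream of EGFP, followed by a short tag-like fragment and a second AOX1 terminator. The region just upstream of this minimal promoter carries only small fragmentary matches (CUP1, CyPet, CMV), which are probably spurious annotations. It may hold the activator's operator sites, though this is not stated.

The construct appears to be a GFP reporter for characterizing a synthetic inducible gene switch, testing the GAP promoter with the AOX1 minimal promoter, in work on programmable biologics production in yeast.
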