Addgene plasmid #78965: PP245
Purpose: Promoter: GAP, minimal Promoter: AOX1. Figure 4. Expresses GFP.
Depositing lab: Timothy Lu. Depositing organization: Massachusetts Institute of Technology. Publication: Synthetic biology and microbioreactor platforms for programmable production of biologics at the point-of-care. Perez-Pinera P, Han N, Cleto S, Cao J, Purcell O, Shah KA, Lee K, Ram R, Lu TK. Nat Commun. 2016 Jul 29;7:12211. doi: 10.1038/ncomms12211. PubMed 27470089.
Backbone
  Vector backbone: pPICZ A
  Vector type: Yeast Expression
  Selectable markers: Zeocin
Growth in bacteria
  Bacterial resistance: Bleocin (Zeocin), 50 μg/mL
  Growth temperature: 37°C
  Growth strain: DH5alpha
  Copy number: Unknown
Gene/Insert
  Gene/Insert name: GFP
Terms and licenses: Academic/Nonprofit Terms; Industry Terms: Not Available to Industry
How to cite: PP245 was a gift from Timothy Lu (Addgene plasmid # 78965 ; http://n2t.net/addgene:78965 ; RRID:Addgene_78965)
